>Addgene plasmid #112496 | pZac2.1 GfaABC1D ChR2(H134R) mCherry SV40 | addgene full sequence | sequence record 217187 | Addgene NGS Result
AGCGCCCAATACGCAAACCGCCTCTCCCCGCGCGTTGGCCGATTCATTAATGCAGCTGGCACGACAGGTT
TCCCGACTGGAAAGCGGGCAGTGAGCGCAACGCAATTAATGTGAGTTAGCTCACTCATTAGGCACCCCAG
GCTTTACACTTTATGCTTCCGGCTCGTATGTTGTGTGGAATTGTGAGCGGATAACAATTTCACACAGGAA
ACAGCTATGACCATGATTACGCCAGATTTAATTAAGGCCTTAATTAGGCTGCGCGCTCGCTCGCTCACTG
AGGCCGCCCGGGCAAAGCCCGGGCGTCGGGCGACCTTTGGTCGCCCGGCCTCAGTGAGCGAGCGAGCGCG
CAGAGAGGGAGTGGCCAACTCCATCACTAGGGGTTCCTTGTAGTTAATGATTAACCCGCCATGCTACTTA
TCTACGTAGCCATGCTCTAGGAAGATCTAACATATCCTGGTGTGGAGTAGGGGACGCTGCTCTGACAGAG
GCTCGGGGGCCTGAGCTGGCTCTGTGAGCTGGGGAGGAGGCAGACAGCCAGGCCTTGTCTGCAAGCAGAC
CTGGCAGCATTGGGCTGGCCGCCCCCCAGGGCCTCCTCTTCATGCCCAGTGAATGACTCACCTTGGCACA
GACACAATGTTCGGGGTGGGCACAGTGCCTGCTTCCCGCCGCACCCCAGCCCCCCTCAAATGCCTTCCGA
GAAGCCCATTGAGCAGGGGGCTTGCATTGCACCCCAGCCTGACAGCCTGGCATCTTGGGATAAAAGCAGC
ACAGCCCCCTAGGGGCTGCCCTTGCTGTGTGGCGCCACCGGCGGTGGAGAACAAGGCTCTATTCAGCCTG
TGCCCAGGAAAGGGGATCAGGGGATGCCCAGGCATGGACAGTGGGTGGCAGGGGGGGAGAGGAGGGCTGT
CTGCTTCCCAGAAGTCCAAGGACACAAATGGGTGAGGGGAGAGCTCTCCCCATAGCTGGGCTGCGGCCCA
ACCCCACCCCCTCAGGCTATGCCAGGGGGTGTTGCCAGGGGCACCCGGGCATCGCCAGTCTAGCCCACTC
CTTCATAAAGCCCTCGCATCCCAGGAGCGAGCAGAGCCAGAGCAGGTTGGAGAGGAGACGCATCACCTCC
GCTGCTCGCAAGCTTTATTGCGGTAGTTTATCACAGTTAAATTGCTAACGCAGTCAGTGCTTCTGACACA
ACAGTCTCGAACTTAAGCTGCAGAAGTTGGTCGTGAGGCACTGGGCAGGTAAGTATCAAGGTTACAAGAC
AGGTTTAAGGAGACCAATAGAAACTGGGCTTGTCGAGACAGAGAAGACTCTTGCGTTTCTGATAGGCACC
TATTGGTCTTACTGACATCCACTTTGCCTTTCTCTCCACAGGTGTCCACTCCCAGTTCAATTACAGCTCT
TAAGGCTAGAGTACTTAATACGACTCACTATAGGCTAGCCCGCCACCATGGACTATGGCGGCGCTTTGTC
TGCCGTCGGACGCGAACTTTTGTTCGTTACTAATCCTGTGGTGGTGAACGGGTCCGTCCTGGTCCCTGAG
GATCAATGTTACTGTGCCGGATGGATTGAATCTCGCGGCACGAACGGCGCTCAGACCGCGTCAAATGTCC
TGCAGTGGCTTGCAGCAGGATTCAGCATTTTGCTGCTGATGTTCTATGCCTACCAAACCTGGAAATCTAC
ATGCGGCTGGGAGGAGATCTATGTGTGCGCCATTGAAATGGTTAAGGTGATTCTCGAGTTCTTTTTTGAG
TTTAAGAATCCCTCTATGCTCTACCTTGCCACAGGACACCGGGTGCAGTGGCTGCGCTATGCAGAGTGGC
TGCTCACTTGTCCTGTCATCCTTATCCGCCTGAGCAACCTCACCGGCCTGAGCAACGACTACAGCAGGAG
AACCATGGGACTCCTTGTCTCAGACATCGGGACTATCGTGTGGGGGGCTACCAGCGCCATGGCAACCGGC
TATGTTAAAGTCATCTTCTTTTGTCTTGGATTGTGCTATGGCGCGAACACATTTTTTCACGCCGCCAAAG
CATATATCGAGGGTTATCATACTGTGCCAAAGGGTCGGTGCCGCCAGGTCGTGACCGGCATGGCATGGCT
GTTTTTCGTGAGCTGGGGTATGTTCCCAATTCTCTTCATTTTGGGGCCCGAAGGTTTTGGCGTCCTGAGC
GTCTATGGCTCCACCGTAGGTCACACGATTATTGATCTGATGAGTAAAAATTGTTGGGGGTTGTTGGGAC
ACTACCTGCGCGTCCTGATCCACGAGCACATATTGATTCACGGAGATATCCGCAAAACCACCAAACTGAA
CATCGGCGGAACGGAGATCGAGGTCGAGACTCTCGTCGAAGACGAAGCCGAGGCCGGAGCCGTGCCAGCG
GCCGCCGTGAGCAAGGGCGAGGAGGATAACATGGCCATCATCAAGGAGTTCATGCGCTTCAAGGTGCACA
TGGAGGGCTCCGTGAACGGCCACGAGTTCGAGATCGAGGGCGAGGGCGAGGGCCGCCCCTACGAGGGCAC
CCAGACCGCCAAGCTGAAGGTGACCAAGGGTGGCCCCCTGCCCTTCGCCTGGGACATCCTGTCCCCTCAG
TTCATGTACGGCTCCAAGGCCTACGTGAAGCACCCCGCCGACATCCCCGACTACTTGAAGCTGTCCTTCC
CCGAGGGCTTCAAGTGGGAGCGCGTGATGAACTTCGAGGACGGCGGCGTGGTGACCGTGACCCAGGACTC
CTCCCTGCAGGACGGCGAGTTCATCTACAAGGTGAAGCTGCGCGGCACCAACTTCCCCTCCGACGGCCCC
GTAATGCAGAAGAAGACCATGGGCTGGGAGGCCTCCTCCGAGCGGATGTACCCCGAGGACGGCGCCCTGA
AGGGCGAGATCAAGCAGAGGCTGAAGCTGAAGGACGGCGGCCACTACGACGCTGAGGTCAAGACCACCTA
CAAGGCCAAGAAGCCCGTGCAGCTGCCCGGCGCCTACAACGTCAACATCAAGTTGGACATCACCTCCCAC
AACGAGGACTACACCATCGTGGAACAGTACGAACGCGCCGAGGGCCGCCACTCCACCGGCGGCATGGACG
AGCTGTACAAGTAATCTAGAGTCGACCCGGGCGGCCGCTTCGAGCAGACATGATAAGATACATTGATGAG
TTTGGACAAACCACAACTAGAATGCAGTGAAAAAAATGCTTTATTTGTGAAATTTGTGATGCTATTGCTT
TATTTGTAACCATTATAAGCTGCAATAAACAAGTTAACAACAACAATTGCATTCATTTTATGTTTCAGGT
TCAGGGGGAGATGTGGGAGGTTTTTTAAAGCAAGTAAAACCTCTACAAATGTGGTAAAATCGATAAGGAT
CTTCCTAGAGCATGGCTACGTAGATAAGTAGCATGGCGGGTTAATCATTAACTACAAGGAACCCCTAGTG
ATGGAGTTGGCCACTCCCTCTCTGCGCGCTCGCTCGCTCACTGAGGCCGGGCGACCAAAGGTCGCCCGAC
GCCCGGGCTTTGCCCGGGCGGCCTCAGTGAGCGAGCGAGCGCGCAGCCTTAATTAACCTAATTCACTGGC
CGTCGTTTTACAACGTCGTGACTGGGAAAACCCTGGCGTTACCCAACTTAATCGCCTTGCAGCACATCCC
CCTTTCGCCAGCTGGCGTAATAGCGAAGAGGCCCGCACCGATCGCCCTTCCCAACAGTTGCGCAGCCTGA
ATGGCGAATGGG
[124 nt withheld, positions 3723-3846]
C
[91 nt withheld, positions 3848-3938]
A
[49 nt withheld, positions 3940-3988]
CCTTTGACGTTGGAGTCCACGTTCTTT
[37 nt withheld, positions 4016-4052]
ACCCTATCTCGGTCTATTCTTTTGATTTATAAGGGATTTTGCCGATTTCGGCCTATTGGTTAAAAAATGA
GCTGATTTAACAAAAATTTAACGCGAATTTTAACAAAATATTAACGCTTACAATTTAGGTGGCACTTTTC
GGGGAAATGTGCGCGGAACCCCTATTTGTTTATTTTTCTAAATACATTCAAATATGTATCCGCTCATGAG
ACAATAACCCTGATAAATGCTTCAATAATATTGAAAAAGGAAGAGTATGAGTATTCAACATTTCCGTGTC
GCCCTTATTCCCTTTTTTGCGGCATTTTGCCTTCCTGTTTTTGCTCACCCAGAAACGCTGGTGAAAGTAA
AAGATGCTGAAGATCAGTTGGGTGCACGAGTGGGTTACATCGAACTGGATCTCAACAGCGGTAAGATCCT
TGAGAGTTTTCGCCCCGAAGAACGTTTTCCAATGATGAGCACTTTTAAAGTTCTGCTATGTGGCGCGGTA
TTATCCCGTATTGACGCCGGGCAAGAGCAACTCGGTCGCCGCATACACTATTCTCAGAATGACTTGGTTG
AGTACTCACCAGTCACAGAAAAGCATCTTACGGATGGCATGACAGTAAGAGAATTATGCAGTGCTGCCAT
AACCATGAGTGATAACACTGCGGCCAACTTACTTCTGACAACGATCGGAGGACCGAAGGAGCTAACCGCT
TTTTTGCACAACATGGGGGATCATGTAACTCGCCTTGATCGTTGGGAACCGGAGCTGAATGAAGCCATAC
CAAACGACGAGCGTGACACCACGATGCCTGTAGCAATGGCAACAACGTTGCGCAAACTATTAACTGGCGA
ACTACTTACTCTAGCTTCCCGGCAACAATTAATAGACTGGATGGAGGCGGATAAAGTTGCAGGACCACTT
CTGCGCTCGGCCCTTCCGGCTGGCTGGTTTATTGCTGATAAATCTGGAGCCGGTGAGCGTGGGTCTCGCG
GTATCATTGCAGCACTGGGGCCAGATGGTAAGCCCTCCCGTATCGTAGTTATCTACACGACGGGGAGTCA
GGCAACTATGGATGAACGAAATAGACAGATCGCTGAGATAGGTGCCTCACTGATTAAGCATTGGTAACTG
TCAGACCAAGTTTACTCATATATACTTTAGATTGATTTAAAACTTCATTTTTAATTTAAAAGGATCTAGG
TGAAGATCCTTTTTGATAATCTCATGACCAAAATCCCTTAACGTGAGTTTTCGTTCCACTGAGCGTCAGA
CCCCGTAGAAAAGATCAAAGGATCTTCTTGAGATCCTTTTTTTCTGCGCGTAATCTGCTGCTTGCAAACA
AAAAAACCACCGCTACCAGCGGTGGTTTGTTTGCCGGATCAAGAGCTACCAACTCTTTTTCCGAAGGTAA
CTGGCTTCAGCAGAGCGCAGATACCAAATACTGTTCTTCTAGTGTAGCCGTAGTTAGGCCACCACTTCAA
GAACTCTGTAGCACCGCCTACATACCTCGCTCTGCTAATCCTGTTACCAGTGGCTGCTGCCAGTGGCGAT
AAGTCGTGTCTTACCGGGTTGGACTCAAGACGATAGTTACCGGATAAGGCGCAGCGGTCGGGCTGAACGG
GGGGTTCGTGCACACAGCCCAGCTTGGAGCGAACGACCTACACCGAACTGAGATACCTACAGCGTGAGCT
ATGAGAAAGCGCCACGCTTCCCGAAGGGAGAAAGGCGGACAGGTATCCGGTAAGCGGCAGGGTCGGAACA
GGAGAGCGCACGAGGGAGCTTCCAGGGGGAAACGCCTGGTATCTTTATAGTCCTGTCGGGTTTCGCCACC
TCTGACTTGAGCGTCGATTTTTGTGATGCTCGTCAGGGGGGCGGAGCCTATGGAAAAACGCCAGCAACGC
GGCCTTTTTACGGTTCCTGGCCTTTTGCTGGCCTTTTGCTCACATGTTCTTTCCTGCGTTATCCCCTGAT
TCTGTGGATAACCGTATTACCGCCTTTGAGTGAGCTGATACCGCTCGCCGCAGCCGAACGACCGAGCGCA
GCGAGTCAGTGAGCGAGGAAGCGGAAG
Features (pLannotate 1.2.2; 17 found; start..end, strand, type, name):
      2..94      +  CDS            lacI (fragment): lac repressor; lacI; The lac repressor binds to the lac operator to inhibit transcription in E. coli. This inhibition can be relieved by adding lactose or isopropyl-β-D-thiogalactopyranoside (IPTG).
    107..128     +  protein_bind   CAP binding site: CAP binding activates transcription in the presence of cAMP. E. coli catabolite activator protein
    143..173     +  promoter       lac promoter: promoter for the E. coli lac operon
    181..197     +  protein_bind   lac operator: The lac repressor binds to the lac operator to inhibit transcription in E. coli. This inhibition can be relieved by adding lactose or isopropyl-β-D-thiogalactopyranoside (IPTG). lac repressor encoded by lacI
    258..388     -  repeat_region  AAV2 ITR (fragment): inverted terminal repeat of adeno-associated virus serotype 2 inverted
   1239..1371    +  intron         chimeric intron: chimera between introns from human β-globin and immunoglobulin heavy chain genes
   1416..1434    +  promoter       T7 promoter: promoter for bacteriophage T7 RNA polymerase
   1448..2374    +  CDS            ChR2(H134R): H134R mutant of an N-terminal fragment of channelrhodopsin-2 from the alga Chlamydomonas reinhardtii (Nagel et al., 2005) blue light-activated cation channel
   2387..3093    +  CDS            mCherry (fragment): monomeric derivative of DsRed fluorescent protein (Shaner et al., 2004) mammalian codon-optimized
   3134..3255    -  polyA_signal   SV40 poly(A) signal: SV40 polyadenylation signal
   3278..3346    -  CDS            large T antigen (fragment): large T antigen from SV40 (simian virus 40)
   3417..3547    +  repeat_region  AAV2 ITR (fragment): inverted terminal repeat of adeno-associated virus serotype 2 inverted
   3561..3718    +  CDS            lacZα (fragment): LacZα fragment of β-galactosidase; lacZ fragment
   3723..4151    +  rep_origin     f1 ori (sequence partly withheld): f1 bacteriophage origin of replication; arrow indicates direction of (+) strand synthesis
   4204..4308    +  promoter       AmpR promoter: bla
   4309..5169    +  CDS            AmpR: β-lactamase; bla; confers resistance to ampicillin, carbenicillin, and related antibiotics
   5340..5928    +  rep_origin     ori: high-copy-number ColE1/pMB1/pBR322/pUC origin of replication
