[The description below was written by a language model from this plasmid's Addgene catalogue record and pLannotate feature annotations shown in this document.]
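Description:
pZac2.1 GfaABC1D ChR2(H134R) mCherry SV40 is an AAV transfer plasmid built on the pZac2.1 backbone and designed to express a channelrhodopsin in astrocytes. It is maintained in E. coli through a high-copy ColE1/pUC-type origin with ampicillin selection (AmpR under its own bla promoter). The backbone also carries an f1 phage origin and remnants of the lac region (lacI and lacZα fragments, CAP site, lac promoter and operator) that play no role in the payload. A recombination-deficient growth strain is recorded, which is common practice for plasmids carrying repeat-rich ITRs.

The expression cassette sits between two AAV2 inverted terminal repeats, which direct replication and packaging of the intervening DNA into recombinant AAV particles when helper functions are supplied. According to the catalogue entry, transcription is driven by GfaABC1D, a compact GFAP-derived promoter that favours astrocyte expression. The automated annotation does not label it, but an unannotated stretch between the upstream ITR and a chimeric β-globin/immunoglobulin intron is where it would be expected to lie. The intron, followed by a short T7 promoter, precedes the coding sequence for ChR2(H134R), a blue light-gated cation channel from Chlamydomonas carrying the H134R mutation. It is fused at its C terminus to mCherry so that expressing cells can be seen by red fluorescence. An SV40 polyadenylation signal terminates the transcript.

The ChR2 portion was derived from an earlier deposited optogenetics plasmid. The construct was used in work on extracellular potassium changes that accompany channelrhodopsin-2 excitation. The sequenced record is 6,109 nt, shorter than the 7,033 bp listed in the catalogue, and the record does not explain this discrepancy.
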