Addgene plasmid #112496: pZac2.1 GfaABC1D ChR2(H134R) mCherry SV40
Purpose: Expresses channel rhodopsin in astrocytes
Depositing lab: Baljit Khakh. Depositing organization: University of California, Los Angeles (UCLA). Publication: Transient, Consequential Increases in Extracellular Potassium Ions Accompany Channelrhodopsin2 Excitation. Octeau JC, Gangwani MR, Allam SL, Tran D, Huang S, Hoang-Trong TM, Golshani P, Rumbell TH, Kozloski JR, Khakh BS. Cell Rep. 2019 May 21;27(8):2249-2261.e7. doi: 10.1016/j.celrep.2019.04.078. PubMed 31116972.
Backbone
  Vector backbone: pZac2.1
  Backbone size w/o insert (bp): 5300
  Total vector size (bp): 7033
  Modifications to backbone: GfaABC1D promoter
  Vector type: AAV
Growth in bacteria
  Bacterial resistance: Ampicillin, 100 μg/mL
  Growth temperature: 37°C
  Growth strain: NEB Stable
  Copy number: High Copy
Gene/Insert
  Gene/Insert name: ChR2(H134R) (alt name: Channel Rhodopsin)
  Species: Synthetic
  Insert size (bp): 1747
  Mutation: H134R
  Promoter: GfaABC1D
  Tag / fusion protein: mCherry (C terminal on insert)
  Cloning method: Ligation Independent Cloning
  Sequencing primers: 5′ TTGAGCAGGGGGCTTGCATT; 3′ GTGGTTTGTCCAAACTCATC
Resource information
  A portion of this plasmid was derived from a plasmid made by: Addgene (#26975), Karl Deisseroth
Terms and licenses: Academic/Nonprofit Terms; Industry Terms: Not Available to Industry
How to cite: pZac2.1 GfaABC1D ChR2(H134R) mCherry SV40 was a gift from Baljit Khakh (Addgene plasmid # 112496 ; http://n2t.net/addgene:112496 ; RRID:Addgene_112496)
