>Addgene plasmid #112496 | pZac2.1 GfaABC1D ChR2(H134R) mCherry SV40 | depositor partial sequence | sequence record 211885 | 5' cDNA
NNNNNNNNNNGNGGNANTTTATCACAGTTAAATTGCTAACGCAGTCAGTGCTTCTGACACAACAGTCTCG
AACTTAAGCTGCAGAAGTTGGTCGTGAGGCACTGGGCAGGTAAGTATCAAGGTTACAAGACAGGTTTAAG
GAGACCAATAGAAACTGGGCTTGTCGAGACAGAGAAGACTCTTGCGTTTCTGATAGGCACCTATTGGTCT
TACTGACATCCACTTTGCCTTTCTCTCCACAGGTGTCCACTCCCAGTTCAATTACAGCTCTTAAGGCTAG
AGTACTTAATACGACTCACTATAGGCTAGCCCGCCACCATGGACTATGGCGGCGCTTTGTCTGCCGTCGG
ACGCGAACTTTTGTTCGTTACTAATCCTGTGGTGGTGAACGGGTCCGTCCTGGTCCCTGAGGATCAATGT
TACTGTGCCGGATGGATTGAATCTCGCGGCACGAACGGCGCTCAGACCGCGTCAAATGTCCTGCAGTGGC
TTGCAGCAGGATTCAGCATTTTGCTGCTGATGTTCTATGCCTACCAAACCTGGAAATCTACATGCGGCTG
GGAGGAGATCTATGTGTGCGCCATTGAAATGGTTAAGGTGATTCTCGAGTTCTTTTTTGAGTTTAAGAAT
CCCTCTATGCTCTACCTTGCCACAGGACACCGGGTGCAGTGGCTGCGCTATGCAGAGTGGCTGCTCACTT
GTCCTGTCATCCTTATCCGCCTGAGCAACCTCACCGGCCTGAGCAACGACTACAGCAGGAGAACCATGGG
ACTCCTTGTCTCAGACATCGGGACTATCGTGTGGGGGGCTACCAGCGCCATGGCAACCGGCTATGTTAAA
GTCATCTTCTTTTGTCTTGGATTGTGCTATGGCGCGAACACATTTTTTCACGCCGCCAAAGCATATATCG
AGGGTTATCATACTGTGCCAAAGGGTCGGTGCCGCCAGGTCGTGACCGGCATGGNATNNTGTTTTCGTGA
GCTGGGGTATGTTCCCNNNN
