>Addgene plasmid #112496 | pZac2.1 GfaABC1D ChR2(H134R) mCherry SV40 | depositor partial sequence | sequence record 211886 | middle cDNA
ACTGACANCCACTTTGCCTTTCTCTCCACAGGTGTCCACNNCCAGTTCAATTACAGCTCTTAAGGCTAGA
GTACTTAATACGACTCACTATAGGCTAGCCCGCCACCATGGACTATGGCGGCGCTTTGTCTGCCGTCGGA
CGCGAACTTTTGTTCGTTACTAATCCTGTGGTGGTGAACGGGTCCGTCCTGGTCCCTGAGGATCAATGTT
ACTGTGCCGGATGGATTGAATCTCGCGGCACGAACGGCGCTCAGACCGCGTCAAATGTCCTGCAGTGGCT
TGCAGCAGGATTCAGCATTTTGCTGCTGATGTTCTATGCCTACCAAACCTGGAAATCTACATGCGGCTGG
GAGGAGATCTATGTGTGCGCCATTGAAATGGTTAAGGTGATTCTCGAGTTCTTTTTTGAGTTTAAGAATC
CCTCTATGCTCTACCTTGCCACAGGACACCGGGTGCAGTGGCTGCGCTATGCAGAGTGGCTGCTCACTTG
TCCTGTCATCCTTATCCGCCTGAGCAACCTCACCGGCCTGAGCAACGACTACAGCAGGAGAACCATGGGA
CTCCTTGTCTCAGACATCGGGACTATCGTGTGGGGGGCTACCAGCGCCATGGCAACCGGCTATGTTAAAG
TCATCTTCTTTTGTCTTGGATTGTGCTATGGCGCGAACACATTTTTTCACGCCGCCAAAGCATATATCGA
GGGTTATCATACTGTGCCAAAGGGTCGGTGCCGCCAGGTCGTGACCGGCATGGCATGGCTGTTTTTCGTG
AGCTGGGGTATGTTCCCAATTCTCTTCATTTTGGGGCCCGAAGGTTTTGGCGTCCTGAGCGTCTATGGCT
CCACCGTAGGTCACACGATTATTGATCTGATGAGTAAAAATTGTTGGGGGTTGTTGGGACACTACCTGCG
CGTCCTGATCCACGAGCACATATTGATTCACGGAGATATCCGCAAAACCACCAAACTGAACATCGGCNGA
ACG
