>Addgene plasmid #112496 | pZac2.1 GfaABC1D ChR2(H134R) mCherry SV40 | depositor partial sequence | sequence record 211887 | 3' cDNA
TGTTGGGGGTTGTTGGGACACTACCTGCGCGTCCTGATCCACGAGCACATATTGATTCACGGAGATATCC
GCAAAACCACCAAACTGAACATCGGCGGAACGGAGATCGAGGTCGAGACTCTCGTCGAAGACGAAGCCGA
GGCCGGAGCCGTGCCAGCGGCCGCCGTGAGCAAGGGCGAGGAGGATAACATGGCCATCATCAAGGAGTTC
ATGCGCTTCAAGGTGCACATGGAGGGCTCCGTGAACGGCCACGAGTTCGAGATCGAGGGCGAGGGCGAGG
GCCGCCCCTACGAGGGCACCCAGACCGCCAAGCTGAAGGTGACCAAGGGTGGCCCCCTGCCCTTCGCCTG
GGACATCCTGTCCCCTCAGTTCATGTACGGCTCCAAGGCCTACGTGAAGCACCCCGCCGACATCCCCGAC
TACTTGAAGCTGTCCTTCCCCGAGGGCTTCAAGTGGGAGCGCGTGATGAACTTCGAGGACGGCGGCGTGG
TGACCGTGACCCAGGACTCCTCCCTGCAGGACGGCGAGTTCATCTACAAGGTGAAGCTGCGCGGCACCAA
CTTCCCCTCCGACGGCCCCGTAATGCAGAAGAAGACCATGGGCTGGGAGGCCTCCTCCGAGCGGATGTAC
CCCGAGGACGGCGCCCTGAAGGGCGAGATCAAGCAGAGGCTGAAGCTGAAGGACGGCGGCCACTACGACG
CTGAGGTCAAGACCACCTACAAGGCCAAGAAGCCCGTGCAGCTGCCCGGCGCCTACAACGTCAACATCAA
GTTGGACATCACCTCCCACAACGAGGACTACACCATCGTGGAACAGTACGAACGCGCCGAGGGCCGCCAC
TCCACCGGCGGCATGGACGAGCTGTACAAGTAATCTAGAGTCGACCCGGGCGGCCGCTTCGAGCAGACAT
GATAAGATACATTGATGAGTTTGGACAAACCACAACTAGAATGCAGTGAAAAAAATGCTTTAN
